>Addgene plasmid #166074 | pNSU299_CPR1_1 | addgene full sequence | sequence record 330357 | Addgene NGS Result
TTTCAGCTGACAGCGAGTTTCATGATCGTGATGAACAATGGTAACGAGTTGTGGCTGTTGCCAGGGAGGG
TGGTTCTCAACTTTTAATGTATGGCCAAATCGCTACTTGGGTTTGTTATATAACAAAGAAGAAATAATGA
ACTGATTCTCTTCCTCCTTCTTGTCCTTTCTTAATTCTGTTGTAATTACCTTCCTTTGTAATTTTTTTTG
TAATTATTCTTCTTAATAATCCAAACAAACACACATATTACAATATATTAAAATGTCTAGATTAGATAAA
AGTAAAGTGATTAACAGCGCATTAGAGCTGCTTAATGAGGTCGGAATCGAAGGTTTAACAACCCGTAAAC
TCGCCCAGAAGCTAGGTGTAGAGCAGCCTACATTGTATTGGCATGTAAAAAATAAGCGGGCTTTGCTCGA
CGCCTTAGCCATTGAGATGTTAGATAGGCACCATACTCACTTTTGCCCTTTAGAAGGGGAAAGCTGGCAA
GATTTTTTACGTAATAACGCTAAAAGTTTTAGATGTGCTTTACTAAGTCATCGCGATGGAGCAAAAGTAC
ATTTAGGTACACGGCCTACAGAAAAACAGTATGAAACTCTCGAAAATCAATTAGCCTTTTTATGCCAACA
AGGTTTTTCACTAGAGAATGCATTATATGCACTCAGCGCTGTGGGGCATTTTACTTTAGGTTGCGTATTG
GAAGATCAAGAGCATCAAGTCGCTAAAGAAGAAAGGGAAACACCTACTACTGATAGTATGCCGCCATTAT
TACGACAAGCTATCGAATTATTTGATCACCAAGGTGCAGAGCCAGCCTTCTTATTCGGCCTTGAATTGAT
CATATGCGGATTAGAAAAACAACTTAAATGTGAAAGTGGGTCTTAAGTCTGAAGAATGAATGATTTGATG
ATTTCTTTTTCCCTCCATTTTTCTTACTGAATATATCAATGATATAGACTTGTATAGTTTATTATTTCAA
ATTAAGTAGCTATATATAGTCAAGATAACGTTTGTTTGACACGATTACATTATTCGTCGACATCTTTTTT
CAGCCTGTCGTGGTAGCAATTTGAGGAGTATTATTAATTGAATAGGTTCATTTTGCGCTCGCATAAACAG
TTTTCGTCAGGGACAGTATGTTGGAATGAGTGGTAATTAATGGTGACATGACATGTTATAGCAATAACCT
TGATGTTTACATCGTAGTTTAATGTACACCCCGCGAATTCGTTCAAGTAGGAGTGCACCAATTGCAAAGG
GAAAAGCTGAATGGGCAGTTCGAACCGCGGTCTTTCCTGCGTTATCCCCTGATTCTGTGGATAACCGTAT
TACCGCCTTTGAGTGAGCTGATACCGCTCGCCGCAGCCGAACGACCGAGCGCAGCGAGTCAGTGAGCGAG
GAAGCGGAAGAGCGCCCAATACGCAAACCGCCTCTCCCCGCGCGTTGGCCGATTCATTAATGCAGCTGGC
ACGACAGGTTTCCCGACTGGAAAGCGGGCAGTGAGCGCAACGCAATTAATGTGAGTTAGCTCACTCATTA
GGCACCCCAGGCTTTACACTTTATGCTTCCGGCTCGTATGTTGTGTGGAATTGTGAGCGGATAACAATTT
CACACAGGAAACAGCTATGACCATGATTACGCCAAGCGCGCAATTAACCCTCACTAAAGGGAACAAAAGC
TGGAGCTCATAGCTTCAAAATGTTTCTACTCCTTTTTTACTCTTCCAGATTTTCTCGGACTCCGCGCATC
GCCGTACCACTTCAAAACACCCAAGCACAGCATACTAAATTTCCCCTCTTTCTTCCTCTAGGGTGTCGTT
AATTACCCGTACTAAAGGTTTGGAAAAGAAAAAAGAGACCGCCTCGTTTCTTTTTCTTCGTCGAAAAAGG
CAATAAAAATTTTTATCACGTTTCTTTTTCTTGAAAATTTTTTTTTTGATTTTTTTCTCTTTCGATGACC
TCCCATTGATATTTAAGTTAATAAACGGTCTTCAATTTCTCAAGTTTCAGTTTCATTTTTCTTGTTCTAT
TACAACTTTTTTTACTTCTTGCTCATTAGAAAGAAAGCATAGCAATCTAATCTAAGTTTTCTAGAACTAG
TGGATCCCCCGGGAAAAATGGACAAGAAGTACTCCATTGGGCTCGATATCGGCACAAACAGCGTCGGTTG
GGCCGTCATTACGGACGAGTACAAGGTGCCGAGCAAAAAATTCAAAGTTCTGGGCAATACCGATCGCCAC
AGCATAAAGAAGAACCTCATTGGCGCCCTCCTGTTCGACTCCGGGGAGACGGCCGAAGCCACGCGGCTCA
AAAGAACAGCACGGCGCAGATATACCCGCAGAAAGAATCGGATCTGCTACCTGCAGGAGATCTTTAGTAA
TGAGATGGCTAAGGTGGATGACTCTTTCTTCCATAGGCTGGAGGAGTCCTTTTTGGTGGAGGAGGATAAA
AAGCACGAGCGCCACCCAATCTTTGGCAATATCGTGGACGAGGTGGCGTACCATGAAAAGTACCCAACCA
TATATCATCTGAGGAAGAAGCTTGTAGACAGTACTGATAAGGCTGACTTGCGGTTGATCTATCTCGCGCT
GGCGCATATGATCAAATTTCGGGGACACTTCCTCATCGAGGGGGACCTGAACCCAGACAACAGCGATGTC
GACAAACTCTTTATCCAACTGGTTCAGACTTACAATCAGCTTTTCGAAGAGAACCCGATCAACGCATCCG
GAGTTGACGCCAAAGCAATCCTGAGCGCTAGGCTGTCCAAATCCCGGCGGCTCGAAAACCTCATCGCACA
GCTCCCTGGGGAGAAGAAGAACGGCCTGTTTGGTAATCTTATCGCCCTGTCACTCGGGCTGACCCCCAAC
TTTAAATCTAACTTCGACCTGGCCGAAGATGCCAAGCTTCAACTGAGCAAAGACACCTACGATGATGATC
TCGACAATCTGCTGGCCCAGATCGGCGACCAGTACGCAGACCTTTTTTTGGCGGCAAAGAACCTGTCAGA
CGCCATTCTGCTGAGTGATATTCTGCGAGTGAACACGGAGATCACCAAAGCTCCGCTGAGCGCTAGTATG
ATCAAGCGCTATGATGAGCACCACCAAGACTTGACTTTGCTGAAGGCCCTTGTCAGACAGCAACTGCCTG
AGAAGTACAAGGAAATTTTCTTCGATCAGTCTAAAAATGGCTACGCCGGATACATTGACGGCGGAGCAAG
CCAGGAGGAATTTTACAAATTTATTAAGCCCATCTTGGAAAAAATGGACGGCACCGAGGAGCTGCTGGTA
AAGCTTAACAGAGAAGATCTGTTGCGCAAACAGCGCACTTTCGACAATGGAAGCATCCCCCACCAGATTC
ACCTGGGCGAACTGCACGCTATCCTCAGGCGGCAAGAGGATTTCTACCCCTTTTTGAAAGATAACAGGGA
AAAGATTGAGAAAATCCTCACATTTCGGATACCCTACTATGTAGGCCCCCTCGCCCGGGGAAATTCCAGA
TTCGCGTGGATGACTCGCAAATCAGAAGAGACCATCACTCCCTGGAACTTCGAGGAAGTCGTGGATAAGG
GGGCCTCTGCCCAGTCCTTCATCGAAAGGATGACTAACTTTGATAAAAATCTGCCTAACGAAAAGGTGCT
TCCTAAACACTCTCTGCTGTACGAGTACTTCACAGTTTATAACGAGCTCACCAAGGTCAAATACGTCACA
GAAGGGATGAGAAAGCCAGCATTCCTGTCTGGAGAGCAGAAGAAAGCTATCGTGGACCTCCTCTTCAAGA
CGAACCGGAAAGTTACCGTGAAACAGCTCAAAGAAGACTATTTCAAAAAGATTGAATGTTTCGACTCTGT
TGAAATCAGCGGAGTGGAGGATCGCTTCAACGCATCCCTGGGAACGTATCACGATCTCCTGAAAATCATT
AAAGACAAGGACTTCCTGGACAATGAGGAGAACGAGGACATTCTTGAGGACATTGTCCTCACCCTTACGT
TGTTTGAAGATAGGGAGATGATTGAAGAACGCTTGAAAACTTACGCTCATCTCTTCGACGACAAAGTCAT
GAAACAGCTCAAGAGGCGCCGATATACAGGATGGGGGCGGCTGTCAAGAAAACTGATCAATGGGATCCGA
GACAAGCAGAGTGGAAAGACAATCCTGGATTTTCTTAAGTCCGATGGATTTGCCAACCGGAACTTCATGC
AGTTGATCCATGATGACTCTCTCACCTTTAAGGAGGACATCCAGAAAGCACAAGTTTCTGGCCAGGGGGA
CAGTCTTCACGAGCACATCGCTAATCTTGCAGGTAGCCCAGCTATCAAAAAGGGAATACTGCAGACCGTT
AAGGTCGTGGATGAACTCGTCAAAGTAATGGGAAGGCATAAGCCCGAGAATATCGTTATCGAGATGGCCC
GAGAGAACCAAACTACCCAGAAGGGACAGAAGAACAGTAGGGAAAGGATGAAGAGGATTGAAGAGGGTAT
AAAAGAACTGGGGTCCCAAATCCTTAAGGAACACCCAGTTGAAAACACCCAGCTTCAGAATGAGAAGCTC
TACCTGTACTACCTGCAGAACGGCAGGGACATGTACGTGGATCAGGAACTGGACATCAATCGGCTCTCCG
ACTACGACGTGGATCATATCGTGCCCCAGTCTTTTCTCAAAGATGATTCTATTGATAATAAAGTGTTGAC
AAGATCCGATAAAAATAGAGGGAAGAGTGATAACGTCCCCTCAGAAGAAGTTGTCAAGAAAATGAAAAAT
TATTGGCGGCAGCTGCTGAACGCCAAACTGATCACACAACGGAAGTTCGATAATCTGACTAAGGCTGAAC
GAGGTGGCCTGTCTGAGTTGGATAAAGCCGGCTTCATCAAAAGGCAGCTTGTTGAGACACGCCAGATCAC
CAAGCACGTGGCCCAAATTCTCGATTCACGCATGAACACCAAGTACGATGAAAATGACAAACTGATTCGA
GAGGTGAAAGTTATTACTCTGAAGTCTAAGCTGGTCTCAGATTTCAGAAAGGACTTTCAGTTTTATAAGG
TGAGAGAGATCAACAATTACCACCATGCGCATGATGCCTACCTGAATGCAGTGGTAGGCACTGCACTTAT
CAAAAAATATCCCAAGCTTGAATCTGAATTTGTTTACGGAGACTATAAAGTGTACGATGTTAGGAAAATG
ATCGCAAAGTCTGAGCAGGAAATAGGCAAGGCCACCGCTAAGTACTTCTTTTACAGCAATATTATGAATT
TTTTCAAGACCGAGATTACACTGGCCAATGGAGAGATTCGGAAGCGACCACTTATCGAAACAAACGGAGA
AACAGGAGAAATCGTGTGGGACAAGGGTAGGGATTTCGCGACAGTCCGGAAGGTCCTGTCCATGCCGCAG
GTGAACATCGTTAAAAAGACCGAAGTACAGACCGGAGGCTTCTCCAAGGAAAGTATCCTCCCGAAAAGGA
ACAGCGACAAGCTGATCGCACGCAAAAAAGATTGGGACCCCAAGAAATACGGCGGATTCGATTCTCCTAC
AGTCGCTTACAGTGTACTGGTTGTGGCCAAAGTGGAGAAAGGGAAGTCTAAAAAACTCAAAAGCGTCAAG
GAACTGCTGGGCATCACAATCATGGAGCGATCAAGCTTCGAAAAAAACCCCATCGACTTTCTCGAGGCGA
AAGGATATAAAGAGGTCAAAAAAGACCTCATCATTAAGCTTCCCAAGTACTCTCTCTTTGAGCTTGAAAA
CGGCCGGAAACGAATGCTCGCTAGTGCGGGCGAGCTGCAGAAAGGTAACGAGCTGGCACTGCCCTCTAAA
TACGTTAATTTCTTGTATCTGGCCAGCCACTATGAAAAGCTCAAAGGGTCTCCCGAAGATAATGAGCAGA
AGCAGCTGTTCGTGGAACAACACAAACACTACCTTGATGAGATCATCGAGCAAATAAGCGAATTCTCCAA
AAGAGTGATCCTCGCCGACGCTAACCTCGATAAGGTGCTTTCTGCTTACAATAAGCACAGGGATAAGCCC
ATCAGGGAGCAGGCAGAAAACATTATCCACTTGTTTACTCTGACCAACTTGGGCGCGCCTGCAGCCTTCA
AGTACTTCGACACCACCATAGACAGAAAGCGGTACACCTCTACAAAGGAGGTCCTGGACGCCACACTGAT
TCATCAGTCAATTACGGGGCTCTATGAAACAAGAATCGACCTCTCTCAGCTCGGTGGAGACAGCAGGGCT
GACCCCAAGAAGAAGAGGAAGGTGTGATCTCTTCTCGAGTCATGTAATTAGTTATGTCACGCTTACATTC
ACGCCCTCCCCCCACATCCGCTCTAACCGAAAAGGAAGGAGTTAGACAACCTGAAGTCTAGGTCCCTATT
TATTTTTTTATAGTTATGTTAGTATTAAGAACGTTATTTATATTTCAAATTTTTCTTTTTTTTCTGTACA
GACGCGTGTACGCATGTAACATTATACTGAAAACCTTGCTTGAGAAGGTTTTGGGACGCTCGAAGGCTTT
AATTTGCGGCCGGTACCCAATTCGCCCTATAGTGAGTCGTATTACGCGCGCTCACTGGCCGTCGTTTTAC
AACGTCGTGACTGGGAAAACCCTGGCGTTACCCAACTTAATCGCCTTGCAGCACATCCCCCTTTCGCCAG
CTGGCGTAATAGCGAAGAGGCCCGCACCGATCGCCCTTCCCAACAGTTGCGCAGCCTGAATGGCGAATGG
[124 nt withheld, positions 6721-6844]
C
[91 nt withheld, positions 6846-6936]
A
[49 nt withheld, positions 6938-6986]
CCTTTGACGTTGGAGTCCACGTTCTTT
[37 nt withheld, positions 7014-7050]
ACCCTATCTCGGTCTATTCTTTTGATTTATAAGGGATTTTGCCGATTTCGGCCTATTGGTTAAAAAATGA
GCTGATTTAACAAAAATTTAACGCGAATTTTAACAAAATATTAACGCTTACAATTTCCTGATGCGGTATT
TTCTCCTTACGCATCTGTGCGGTATTTCACACCGCATAGATCGGCAAGTGCACAAACAATACTTAAATAA
ATACTACTCAGTAATAACCTATTTCTTAGCATTTTTGACGAAATTTGCTATTTTGTTAGAGTCTTTTACA
CCATTTGTCTCCACACCTCCGCTTACATCAACACCAATAACGCCATTTAATCTAAGCGCATCACCAACAT
TTTCTGGCGTCAGTCCACCAGCTAACATAAAATGTAAGCTTTCGGGGCTCTCTTGCCTTCCAACCCAGTC
AGAAATCGAGTTCCAATCCAAAAGTTCACCTGTCCCACCTGCTTCTGAATCAAACAAGGGAATAAACGAA
TGAGGTTTCTGTGAAGCTGCACTGAGTAGTATGTTGCAGTCTTTTGGAAATACGAGTCTTTTAATAACTG
GCAAACCGAGGAACTCTTGGTATTCTTGCCACGACTCATCTCCATGCAGTTGGACGATATCAATGCCGTA
ATCATTGACCAGAGCCAAAACATCCTCCTTAGGTTGATTACGAAACACGCCAACCAAGTATTTCGGAGTG
CCTGAACTATTTTTATATGCTTTTACAAGACTTGAAATTTTCCTTGCAATAACCGGGTCAATTGTTCTCT
TTCTATTGGGCACACATATAATACCCAGCAAGTCAGCATCGGAATCTAGAGCACATTCTGCGGCCTCTGT
GCTCTGCAAGCCGCAAACTTTCACCAATGGACCAGAACTACCTGTGAAATTAATAACAGACATACTCCAA
GCTGCCTTTGTGTGCTTAATCACGTATACTCACGTGCTCAATAGTCACCAATGCCCTCCCTCTTGGCCCT
CTCCTTTTCTTTTTTCGACCGAATTAATTCTTAATCGGCAAAAAAAGAAAAGCTCCGGATCAAGATTGTA
CGTAAGGTGACAAGCTATTTTTCAATAAAGAATATCTTCCACTACTGCCATCTGGCGTCATAACTGCAAA
GTACACATATATTACGATGCTGTTCTATTAAATGCTTCCTATATTATATATATAGTAATGTCGTTGATCT
ATGGTGCACTCTCAGTACAATCTGCTCTGATGCCGCATAGTTAAGCCAGCCCCGACACCCGCCAACACCC
GCTGACGCGCCCTGACGGGCTTGTCTGCTCCCGGCATCCGCTTACAGACAAGCTGTGACCGTCTCCGGGA
GCTGCATGTGTCAGAGGTTTTCACCGTCATCACCGAAACGCGCGAGACGAAAGGGCCTCGTGATACGCCT
ATTTTTATAGGTTAATGTCATGATAATAATGGTTTCTTAGACGTCAGGTGGCACTTTTCGGGGAAATGTG
CGCGGAACCCCTATTTGTTTATTTTTCTAAATACATTCAAATATGTATCCGCTCATGAGACAATAACCCT
GATAAATGCTTCAATAATATTGAAAAAGGAAGAGTATGAGTATTCAACATTTCCGTGTCGCCCTTATTCC
CTTTTTTGCGGCATTTTGCCTTCCTGTTTTTGCTCACCCAGAAACGCTGGTGAAAGTAAAAGATGCTGAA
GATCAGTTGGGTGCACGAGTGGGTTACATCGAACTGGATCTCAACAGCGGTAAGATCCTTGAGAGTTTTC
GCCCCGAAGAACGTTTTCCAATGATGAGCACTTTTAAAGTTCTGCTATGTGGCGCGGTATTATCCCGTAT
TGACGCCGGGCAAGAGCAACTCGGTCGCCGCATACACTATTCTCAGAATGACTTGGTTGAGTACTCACCA
GTCACAGAAAAGCATCTTACGGATGGCATGACAGTAAGAGAATTATGCAGTGCTGCCATAACCATGAGTG
ATAACACTGCGGCCAACTTACTTCTGACAACGATCGGAGGACCGAAGGAGCTAACCGCTTTTTTGCACAA
CATGGGGGATCATGTAACTCGCCTTGATCGTTGGGAACCGGAGCTGAATGAAGCCATACCAAACGACGAG
CGTGACACCACGATGCCTGTAGCAATGGCAACAACGTTGCGCAAACTATTAACTGGCGAACTACTTACTC
TAGCTTCCCGGCAACAATTAATAGACTGGATGGAGGCGGATAAAGTTGCAGGACCACTTCTGCGCTCGGC
CCTTCCGGCTGGCTGGTTTATTGCTGATAAATCTGGAGCCGGTGAGCGTGGGTCTCGCGGTATCATTGCA
GCACTGGGGCCAGATGGTAAGCCCTCCCGTATCGTAGTTATCTACACGACGGGGAGTCAGGCAACTATGG
ATGAACGAAATAGACAGATCGCTGAGATAGGTGCCTCACTGATTAAGCATTGGTAACTGTCAGACCAAGT
TTACTCATATATACTTTAGATTGATTTAAAACTTCATTTTTAATTTAAAAGGATCTAGGTGAAGATCCTT
TTTGATAATCTCATGACCAAAATCCCTTAACGTGAGTTTTCGTTCCACTGAGCGTCAGACCCCGTAGAAA
AGATCAAAGGATCTTCTTGAGATCCTTTTTTTCTGCGCGTAATCTGCTGCTTGCAAACAAAAAAACCACC
GCTACCAGCGGTGGTTTGTTTGCCGGATCAAGAGCTACCAACTCTTTTTCCGAAGGTAACTGGCTTCAGC
AGAGCGCAGATACCAAATACTGTTCTTCTAGTGTAGCCGTAGTTAGGCCACCACTTCAAGAACTCTGTAG
CACCGCCTACATACCTCGCTCTGCTAATCCTGTTACCAGTGGCTGCTGCCAGTGGCGATAAGTCGTGTCT
TACCGGGTTGGACTCAAGACGATAGTTACCGGATAAGGCGCAGCGGTCGGGCTGAACGGGGGGTTCGTGC
ACACAGCCCAGCTTGGAGCGAACGACCTACACCGAACTGAGATACCTACAGCGTGAGCTATGAGAAAGCG
CCACGCTTCCCGAAGGGAGAAAGGCGGACAGGTATCCGGTAAGCGGCAGGGTCGGAACAGGAGAGCGCAC
GAGGGAGCTTCCAGGGGGAAACGCCTGGTATCTTTATAGTCCTGTCGGGTTTCGCCACCTCTGACTTGAG
CGTCGATTTTTGTGATGCTCGTCAGGGGGGCGGAGCCTATGGAAAAACGCCAGCAACGCGGCCTTTTTAC
GGTTCCTGGCCTTTTGCTGGCCTTTTGCTCGGGGGATCTGCCAATTGAACATAACATGGTAGTTACATAT
ACTAGTAATATGGTTCGGCACACATTAAAAGTATAAAAACTATCTGAATTACGAATTACATATATTGGTC
ATAAAAATCAATCAATCATCGTGTGTTTTATATGTCTCTTATCTAAGTATAAGAATATCCATAGTTAATA
TTCACTTACGCTACCTTTTAACCTGTAATCATTGTCAACAGGATATGTTAACGACCCACATTGATAAACG
CTAGTATTTCTTTTTCCTCTTCTTATTGGCCGGCTGTCTCTATACTCCCCTATAGTCTGTTTCTTTTCGT
TTCGATTGTCCCTATCAGTGATAGAGATGGCGCACATGGTACGCTGTGGTGCTCGCGGCTGGGAACGAAA
CTCTGGGAGCTGCGATTGGCAGGGCGGTAAGTCTATCTACGGGTTTTAGAGCTAGAAATAGCAAGTTAAA
ATAAGGCTAGTCCGTTATCAACTTGAAAAAGTGGCACCGAGTCGGTGCTTTTTTCTCGAGCCATATCCAA
CTTCCAATTTAATCTTTCTTTTTTAATTTTCACTTATTTGCGATACAGAAAGAAAAAAGCGATAGTAACT
ATTGAATTTTGTTTGGATTTGGTTAGATTAGATATGGTTTCTCTTTATATTTACATGCTAAAAATGGGCT
ACACCAGAGATACATAATTAGATATATATACGCCAGTACACCTTATCGGCCCAAGCCTTGTCCCAAGGCA
GCGTTTTGTTCTTGGAAACGCTGCCCTACACGTTCGCTATGCTTCAAGAACTTTTCTGAGCACTTCATGA
TGCATGTTTGTTCCTTATTGGTTAGCTTTGATGTTGTGAAGTCATTGACACAGTCTGTGAAACATCTTTC
TACCAGATTAGAGTACAAACGCATGAAATCCTTCATTTGCTTTTGTTCCACTACTTTTTGGAACTCTTGT
TGTTCTTTCCTGCAGGTAGTCGTGCAATGTATGACTTTAAGATTTGTGAGCAGGAAGAAAAGGGAGAATC
TTCTAACGATAAACCCTTGAAAAACTGGGTAGACTACGCTATGTTGAGTTGCTACGCAGGCTGCACAATT
ACACGAGAATGCTCCCGCCTAGGATTTAAGGCTAAGGGACGTGCAATGCAGACGACAGATCTAAATGACC
GTGTCGGTGAAGTGTTCGCCAAACTTTTCGGTTAACACATGCAGTGATGCACGCGCGATGGTGCTAAGTT
ACATATATATATATATGTATAGCCATAGTGATGTCTAAGTAACCTTTATGGTATATTTCTTAATGTGGAA
AGATACTAGCGCGCGCACCCACACACAAGCTTCGTCTTTTCTTGAAGAAAAGAGGAAGCTCGCTAAATGG
GATTCCACTTTCCGTTCCCTGCCAGCTGATGGAAAAAGGTTAGTGGAACGATGAAGAATAAAAAGAGAGA
TCCACTGAGGTGAAA
Features (pLannotate 1.2.2; 27 found; start..end, strand, type, name):
    263..886     +  CDS            TetR: tetracycline repressor TetR; tetR from transposon Tn10; TetR binds to the tetracycline operator tetO to inhibit transcription. This inhibition can be relieved by adding tetracycline or doxycycline.
   1291..1410    +  rep_origin     RSF ori (fragment): Plasmids containing the RSF 1030 origin of replication can be propagated in E. coli cells that contain additional plasmids with compatible origins.
   1412..1504    +  CDS            lacI (fragment): lac repressor; lacI; The lac repressor binds to the lac operator to inhibit transcription in E. coli. This inhibition can be relieved by adding lactose or isopropyl-β-D-thiogalactopyranoside (IPTG).
   1517..1538    +  protein_bind   CAP binding site: CAP binding activates transcription in the presence of cAMP. E. coli catabolite activator protein
   1553..1583    +  promoter       lac promoter: promoter for the E. coli lac operon
   1587..1609    +  protein_bind   lac operator (fragment): The lac repressor binds to the lac operator to inhibit transcription in E. coli. This inhibition can be relieved by adding lactose or isopropyl-β-D-thiogalactopyranoside (IPTG). lac repressor encoded by lacI
   1652..1670    +  promoter       T3 promoter: promoter for bacteriophage T3 RNA polymerase
   1688..2086    +  promoter       TEF1 promoter: S. cerevisiae TEF1; promoter for EF-1α
   2090..2113    +  misc_feature   MCS (fragment): pBluescript multiple cloning site
   2118..6221    +  CDS            cas9: CAS9_STRP1 - Also known as csn1 From Streptococcus pyogenes serotype M1.
   6270..6517    +  terminator     CYC1 terminator: S. cerevisiae CYC1; transcription terminator for CYC1
   6536..6554    -  promoter       T7 promoter: promoter for bacteriophage T7 RNA polymerase
   6562..6717    +  CDS            lacZα (fragment): LacZα fragment of β-galactosidase; lacZ fragment
   6721..7149    +  rep_origin     f1 ori (sequence partly withheld): f1 bacteriophage origin of replication; arrow indicates direction of (+) strand synthesis
   7177..7228    -  misc_feature   bom (fragment): basis of mobility region from pBR322
   7279..7953    -  CDS            TRP1: phosphoribosylanthranilate isomerase, required for tryptophan biosynthesis; S. cerevisiae TRP1; yeast auxotrophic marker
   7954..8101    -  promoter       TRP1 promoter: S. cerevisiae TRP1
   8240..8289    -  misc_feature   bom (fragment): basis of mobility region from pBR322
   8391..8426    -  CDS            rop (fragment): Rop protein, which maintains plasmids at low copy number; rop
   8521..8625    +  promoter       AmpR promoter: bla
   8626..9486    +  CDS            AmpR: β-lactamase; bla; confers resistance to ampicillin, carbenicillin, and related antibiotics
   9657..10245   +  rep_origin     ori: high-copy-number ColE1/pMB1/pBR322/pUC origin of replication
  10305..10711   +  promoter       RPR1 promoter: RPR1; promoter for the S. cerevisiae RNase P RNA gene
  10733..10808   +  misc_RNA       gRNA scaffold: guide RNA scaffold for the Streptococcus pyogenes CRISPR/Cas9 system
  10821..10883   +  terminator     RPR1 terminator: transcription terminator for the S. cerevisiae RNase P RNA gene
  11016..11258   -  CDS            TIM9 (fragment): TIM9_YEAST - Experimental evidence at protein level: Swiss-Prot protein existence level 1. Mitochondrial intermembrane chaperone that participates in the import and insertion of multi-pass transmembrane proteins into the mitochondrial inner membrane. Also required for the transfer of beta- barrel precursors from the TOM complex to the sorting and assembly machinery (SAM complex) of the outer membrane. Acts as a chaperone-like protein that protects the hydrophobic precursors from aggregation and guide them through the mitochondrial intermembrane space. Compared to TIM10, it may have a strong st
  11268..11492   +  CDS            NNR2 (fragment): NNRD_YEAST - Experimental evidence at protein level: Swiss-Prot protein existence level 1. Catalyzes the dehydration of the S-form of NAD(P)HX at the expense of ATP, which is converted to ADP. Together with NAD(P)HX epimerase, which catalyzes the epimerization of the S- and R-forms, the enzyme allows the repair of both epimers of NAD(P)HX, a damaged form of NAD(P)H that is a result of enzymatic or heat-dependent hydration. From Saccharomyces cerevisiae (strain ATCC 204508 / S288c) (Baker's yeast).
