[The description below was written by a language model from this plasmid's Addgene catalogue record and pLannotate feature annotations shown in this document.]
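Description:
pNSU299_CPR1_1 is an 11.8 kb yeast CRISPR plasmid built on a pRS414-derived backbone. It combines constitutive Streptococcus pyogenes Cas9 expression with tetracycline-inducible expression of a single guide RNA targeting the Saccharomyces cerevisiae CPR1 gene (YDR155C, also called CPH1 or CYP1). In E. coli it is maintained at high copy through a ColE1/pUC-type origin and selected with ampicillin via the bla gene. An f1 origin and remnants of the pBluescript lacZα/multiple cloning region, with flanking T3 and T7 promoters, are also present. In yeast the selectable marker is TRP1. Although pRS414 is normally a centromeric vector, no CEN/ARS element is annotated in the feature table. The depositor describes the plasmid as an integrating construct, to be linearized within TRP1 before transformation so that it recombines into the genome. The depositor's note names chromosome V as the integration site.

Cas9 is driven by the TEF1 promoter and terminated by the CYC1 terminator, giving continuous nuclease expression. The guide cassette consists of the RNA polymerase III RPR1 promoter, the CPR1 spacer, the S. pyogenes gRNA scaffold and the RPR1 terminator. The record lists this promoter as Tet-inducible, and the plasmid also encodes the Tn10 TetR repressor. TetR presumably holds guide transcription off until a tetracycline-class inducer relieves repression, though no tetO site is separately annotated. The promoter driving TetR is not identified; short fragments annotated as TIM9 and NNR2 lie just upstream and may be yeast genomic sequence carried along with regulatory elements. Inducing the guide in a Cas9-expressing strain produces a timed double-strand break at CPR1 on chromosome IV, which is the stated purpose of the plasmid.
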