Addgene plasmid #166074: pNSU299_CPR1_1
Purpose: Plasmid for constituive spCas9 and tet-inducible CPR1 targeting sgRNA expression for double stranded break formation in yeast
Depositing lab: Rebecca Burgess. Depositing organization: Stevenson University.
Backbone
  Vector backbone: pRS414
  Backbone manufacturer: Smith JD et al 2016. PMID 26956608
  Vector type: Yeast Expression, CRISPR
  Selectable markers: TRP1
Growth in bacteria
  Bacterial resistance: Ampicillin, 100 μg/mL
  Growth temperature: 37°C
  Growth strain: DH5alpha
  Copy number: High Copy
Gene/Insert
  Gene/Insert name: CPR1
  gRNA/shRNA sequence: GGCGGTAAGTCTATCTACGG
  Species: S. cerevisiae (budding yeast)
  Entrez Gene: CPR1 (a.k.a. YDR155C, CPH1, CYP1)
  Promoter: Tet-inducible
  Cloning method: Gibson Cloning
Resource information
  A portion of this plasmid was derived from a plasmid made by: Jim Haber/Neal Sugawara
Terms and licenses: Academic/Nonprofit Terms; Industry Terms: Not Available to Industry
Depositor comments: gRNA Binding Coordinates: chrIV: 768512-769000 (+ strand) This is a yeast integration plasmid, and should be linearized with BstZ17I (or elsewhere within the TRP1 gene) before transformation for integration into Chromosome V of the yeast genome
How to cite: pNSU299_CPR1_1 was a gift from Rebecca Burgess (Addgene plasmid # 166074 ; http://n2t.net/addgene:166074 ; RRID:Addgene_166074)
